>Addgene plasmid #138845 | pPD353 VP16-FRB (NLS) | addgene full sequence | sequence record 322046 | Addgene NGS Result
GACGGATCGGGAGATCTCCCGATCCCCTATGGTGCACTCTCAGTACAATCTGCTCTGATGCCGCATAGTT
AAGCCAGTATCTGCTCCCTGCTTGTGTGTTGGAGGTCGCTGAGTAGTGCGCGAGCAAAATTTAAGCTACA
ACAAGGCAAGGCTTGACCGACAATTGCATGAAGAATCTGCTTAGGGTTAGGCGTTTTGCGCTGCTTCGCG
ATGTACGGGCCAGATATACGCGTTGACATTGATTATTGACTAGTTATTAATAGTAATCAATTACGGGGTC
ATTAGTTCATAGCCCATATATGGAGTTCCGCGTTACATAACTTACGGTAAATGGCCCGCCTGGCTGACCG
CCCAACGACCCCCGCCCATTGACGTCAATAATGACGTATGTTCCCATAGTAACGCCAATAGGGACTTTCC
ATTGACGTCAATGGGTGGAGTATTTACGGTAAACTGCCCACTTGGCAGTACATCAAGTGTATCATATGCC
AAGTACGCCCCCTATTGACGTCAATGACGGTAAATGGCCCGCCTGGCATTATGCCCAGTACATGACCTTA
TGGGACTTTCCTACTTGGCAGTACATCTACGTATTAGTCATCGCTATTACCATGGTGATGCGGTTTTGGC
AGTACATCAATGGGCGTGGATAGCGGTTTGACTCACGGGGATTTCCAAGTCTCCACCCCATTGACGTCAA
TGGGAGTTTGTTTTGGCACCAAAATCAACGGGACTTTCCAAAATGTCGTAACAACTCCGCCCCATTGACG
CAAATGGGCGGTAGGCGTGTACGGTGGGAGGTCTATATAAGCAGAGCTCTCTGGCTAACTAGAGAACCCA
CTGCTTACTGGCTTATCGAAATTAATACGACTCACTATAGGGAGTCCCAAGCTGGCTAGCGCCACCATGG
ATTATAAGGATCACGATGGCGACTACAAGGACCACGATATTGACTACAAAGACGATGACGATAAAATGGC
TCCTAAGAAAAAGCGCAAAGTCGGTATCCATGGCGTTCCCGTCGACGGTGGACTCCAAGCCCCACCAACC
GATGTTTCTTTAGGTGATGAGTTACATTTGGACGGTGAGGACGTAGCTATGGCACATGCAGATGCCTTAG
ACGATTTTGACTTGGATATGTTAGGAGATGGAGATTCACCAGGACCTGGTTTCACACCACACGATTCAGC
TCCATACGGTGCTTTGGACATGGCCGATTTCGAATTTGAACAGATGTTTACTGATGCCTTGGGTATAGAC
GAATACGGTGGTGGAGGATCCGGTGGTGGCGGGTCTGGAGGAGGAGGTAGTGGTGGAGGTGGCTCTGGTA
CCATGCTTGAGATGTGGCATGAAGGCCTGGAAGAGGCATCTCGTTTGTACTTTGGGGAAAGGAACGTGAA
AGGCATGTTTGAGGTGCTGGAGCCCTTGCATGCTATGATGGAACGGGGACCCCAGACTCTGAAGGAAACA
TCCTTTAATCAGGCCTATGGTCGAGATTTAATGGAGGCCCAAGAGTGGTGCAGGAAGTACATGAAATCAG
GGAATGTCAAGGACCTCCTCCAAGCCTGGGACCTCTATTATCATGTGTTCCGACGAATCTCAAAGACTAG
ATGAGCGGCCGCTCGAGTCTAGAGGGCCCGTTTAAACCCGCTGATCAGCCTCGACTGTGCCTTCTAGTTG
CCAGCCATCTGTTGTTTGCCCCTCCCCCGTGCCTTCCTTGACCCTGGAAGGTGCCACTCCCACTGTCCTT
TCCTAATAAAATGAGGAAATTGCATCGCATTGTCTGAGTAGGTGTCATTCTATTCTGGGGGGTGGGGTGG
GGCAGGACAGCAAGGGGGAGGATTGGGAAGTCAATAGCAGGCATGCTGGGGATGCGGTGGGCTCTATGGC
TTCTGAGGCGGAAAGAACCAGCTGGGGCTCTAGGGGGTATCCCC
[124 nt withheld, positions 1935-2058]
C
[91 nt withheld, positions 2060-2150]
A
[49 nt withheld, positions 2152-2200]
CCTTTGACGTTGGAGTCCACGTTCTTT
[37 nt withheld, positions 2228-2264]
ACCCTATCTCGGTCTATTCTTTTGATTTATAAGGGATTTTGCCGATTTCGGCCTATTGGTTAAAAAATGA
GCTGATTTAACAAAAATTTAACGCGAATTAATTCTGTGGAATGTGTGTCAGTTAGGCTCAATTAGTCAGC
AACCATAGTCCCGCCCCTAACTCCGCCCATCCCGCCCCTAACTCCGCCCAGTTCCGCCCATTCTCCGCCC
CATGGCTGACTAATTTTTTTTATTTATGCAGAGGCCGAGGCCGCCTCTGCCTCTGAGCTATTCCAGAAGT
AGTGAGGAGGCTTTTTTGGAGGCCTAGGCTTTTGCAAAAAGCTCCCGGGAGCTTGTATATCCATTTTCGG
AGGTTGGGCTTCGGAATCGTTTTCCGGGACGCCGGCTGGATGATCCTCCAGCGCGGGGATCTCATGCTGG
AGTTCTTCGCCCACCCCAACTTGTTTATTGCAGCTTATAATGGTTACAAATAAAGCAATAGCATCACAAA
TTTCACAAATAAAGCATTTTTTTCACTGCATTCTAGTTGTGGTTTGTCCAAACTCATCAATGTATCTTAT
CATGTCTGTATACCGTCGACCTCTAGCTAGAGCTTGGCGTAATCATGGTCATAGCTGTTTCCTGTGTGAA
ATTGTTATCCGCTCACAATTCCACACAACATACGAGCCGGAAGCATAAAGTGTAAAGCCTGGGGTGCCTA
ATGAGTGAGCTAACTCACATTAATTGCGTTGCGCTCACTGCCCGCTTTCCAGTCGGGAAACCTGTCGTGC
CAGCTGCATTAATGAATCGGCCAACGCGCGGGGAGAGGCGGTTTGCGTATTGGGCGCTCTTCCGCTTCCT
CGCTCACTGACTCGCTGCGCTCGGTCGTTCGGCTGCGGCGAGCGGTATCAGCTCACTCAAAGGCGGTAAT
ACGGTTATCCACAGAATCAGGGGATAACGCAGGAAAGAACATGTGAGCAAAAGGCCAGCAAAAGGCCAGG
AACCGTAAAAAGGCCGCGTTGCTGGCGTTTTTCCATAGGCTCCGCCCCCCTGACGAGCATCACAAAAATC
GACGCTCAAGTCAGAGGTGGCGAAACCCGACAGGACTATAAAGATACCAGGCGTTTCCCCCTGGAAGCTC
CCTCGTGCGCTCTCCTGTTCCGACCCTGCCGCTTACCGGATACCTGTCCGCCTTTCTCCCTTCGGGAAGC
GTGGCGCTTTCTCATAGCTCACGCTGTAGGTATCTCAGTTCGGTGTAGGTCGTTCGCTCCAAGCTGGGCT
GTGTGCACGAACCCCCCGTTCAGCCCGACCGCTGCGCCTTATCCGGTAACTATCGTCTTGAGTCCAACCC
GGTAAGACACGACTTATCGCCACTGGCAGCAGCCACTGGTAACAGGATTAGCAGAGCGAGGTATGTAGGC
GGTGCTACAGAGTTCTTGAAGTGGTGGCCTAACTACGGCTACACTAGAAGAACAGTATTTGGTATCTGCG
CTCTGCTGAAGCCAGTTACCTTCGGAAAAAGAGTTGGTAGCTCTTGATCCGGCAAACAAACCACCGCTGG
TAGCGGTGGTTTTTTTGTTTGCAAGCAGCAGATTACGCGCAGAAAAAAAGGATCTCAAGAAGATCCTTTG
ATCTTTTCTACGGGGTCTGACGCTCAGTGGAACGAAAACTCACGTTAAGGGATTTTGGTCATGAGATTAT
CAAAAAGGATCTTCACCTAGATCCTTTTAAATTAAAAATGAAGTTTTAAATCAATCTAAAGTATATATGA
GTAAACTTGGTCTGACAGTTACCAATGCTTAATCAGTGAGGCACCTATCTCAGCGATCTGTCTATTTCGT
TCATCCATAGTTGCCTGACTCCCCGTCGTGTAGATAACTACGATACGGGAGGGCTTACCATCTGGCCCCA
GTGCTGCAATGATACCGCGAGATCCACGCTCACCGGCTCCAGATTTATCAGCAATAAACCAGCCAGCCGG
AAGGGCCGAGCGCAGAAGTGGTCCTGCAACTTTATCCGCCTCCATCCAGTCTATTAATTGTTGCCGGGAA
GCTAGAGTAAGTAGTTCGCCAGTTAATAGTTTGCGCAACGTTGTTGCCATTGCTACAGGCATCGTGGTGT
CACGCTCGTCGTTTGGTATGGCTTCATTCAGCTCCGGTTCCCAACGATCAAGGCGAGTTACATGATCCCC
CATGTTGTGCAAAAAAGCGGTTAGCTCCTTCGGTCCTCCGATCGTTGTCAGAAGTAAGTTGGCCGCAGTG
TTATCACTCATGGTTATGGCAGCACTGCATAATTCTCTTACTGTCATGCCATCCGTAAGATGCTTTTCTG
TGACTGGTGAGTACTCAACCAAGTCATTCTGAGAATAGTGTATGCGGCGACCGAGTTGCTCTTGCCCGGC
GTCAATACGGGATAATACCGCGCCACATAGCAGAACTTTAAAAGTGCTCATCATTGGAAAACGTTCTTCG
GGGCGAAAACTCTCAAGGATCTTACCGCTGTTGAGATCCAGTTCGATGTAACCCACTCGTGCACCCAACT
GATCTTCAGCATCTTTTACTTTCACCAGCGTTTCTGGGTGAGCAAAAACAGGAAGGCAAAATGCCGCAAA
AAAGGGAATAAGGGCGACACGGAAATGTTGAATACTCATACTCTTCCTTTTTCAATATTATTGAAGCATT
TATCAGGGTTATTGTCTCATGAGCGGATACATATTTGAATGTATTTAGAAAAATAAACAAATAGGGGTTC
CGCGCACATTTCCCCGAAAAGTGCCACCTGACGTC
Features (pLannotate 1.2.2; 22 found; start..end, strand, type, name):
     28..80      -  misc_feature   bom (fragment): basis of mobility region from pBR322
    235..614     +  enhancer       CMV enhancer: human cytomegalovirus immediate early enhancer
    615..818     +  promoter       CMV promoter: human cytomegalovirus (CMV) immediate early promoter
    814..847     +  LTR            5' LTR (truncated) (fragment): truncated 5' long terminal repeat (LTR) from HIV-1
    863..881     +  promoter       T7 promoter: promoter for bacteriophage T7 RNA polymerase
    952..975     +  CDS            3xFLAG (fragment): three tandem FLAG® epitope tags
   1039..1272    +  CDS            VP16_HHV11 (fragment): Experimental evidence at protein level: Swiss-Prot protein existence level 1. May play a role in the aggregation of tegument proteins around nucleocapsids during virus morphogenesis. From Human herpesvirus 1 (strain 17) (HHV-1) (Human herpes simplex virus 1).
   1338..1605    +  CDS            FRB* (fragment): T2098L mutant of FKBP-rapamycin binding domain of human FRAP binds synthetic ligands such as AP21967
   1665..1776    +  polyA_signal   bGH poly(A) signal: bovine growth hormone polyadenylation signal
   1893..1914    +  promoter       SV40 promoter (fragment): SV40 enhancer and early promoter
   1935..2363    +  rep_origin     f1 ori (sequence partly withheld): f1 bacteriophage origin of replication; arrow indicates direction of (+) strand synthesis
   2368..2390    +  promoter       SV40 promoter (fragment): SV40 enhancer and early promoter
   2391..2582    +  promoter       SV40 promoter: SV40 early promoter
   2609..2707    +  CDS            ble (fragment): BLE_KLEPN - Experimental evidence at protein level: Swiss-Prot protein existence level 1. Binding protein with a strong affinity to the bleomycin family of antibiotics. Binds to CL990; an antimitotic-antibiotic compound. From Klebsiella pneumoniae.
   2702..2823    +  polyA_signal   SV40 poly(A) signal: SV40 polyadenylation signal
   2896..2912    -  protein_bind   lac operator: The lac repressor binds to the lac operator to inhibit transcription in E. coli. This inhibition can be relieved by adding lactose or isopropyl-β-D-thiogalactopyranoside (IPTG). lac repressor encoded by lacI
   2920..2950    -  promoter       lac promoter: promoter for the E. coli lac operon
   2965..2986    -  protein_bind   CAP binding site: CAP binding activates transcription in the presence of cAMP. E. coli catabolite activator protein
   2999..3091    -  CDS            lacI (fragment): lac repressor; lacI; The lac repressor binds to the lac operator to inhibit transcription in E. coli. This inhibition can be relieved by adding lactose or isopropyl-β-D-thiogalactopyranoside (IPTG).
   3274..3862    -  rep_origin     ori: high-copy-number ColE1/pMB1/pBR322/pUC origin of replication
   4033..4893    -  CDS            AmpR: β-lactamase; bla; confers resistance to ampicillin, carbenicillin, and related antibiotics
   4894..4998    -  promoter       AmpR promoter: bla
