[The description below was written by a language model from this plasmid's Addgene catalogue record and pLannotate feature annotations shown in this document.]
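Description:
pPD353 VP16-FRB (NLS) is a 5,029 nt mammalian expression plasmid from the COMET synthetic biology toolkit, built on a pcDNA-derived Golden Gate backbone (pPD005). It is maintained in E. coli through a high-copy ColE1/pUC-type origin and selected with ampicillin via the AmpR (β-lactamase) gene and its own promoter. An f1 origin is also present. The backbone retains an SV40 early promoter and SV40 polyadenylation signal, but between them the annotation finds only a short fragment of a bleomycin-resistance (ble) coding sequence. The feature table therefore shows no intact mammalian selection marker, which fits a plasmid intended for transient transfection. Small lac promoter/operator, lacI, bom and HIV-1 LTR hits are fragmentary backbone remnants or annotation matches rather than functional modules.

The payload is a single transcription unit in which the human CMV immediate early enhancer and promoter drive constitutive expression of a synthetic fusion protein, terminated by the bovine growth hormone polyadenylation signal. A T7 promoter lies just upstream of the coding region. The insert was cloned between NheI and NotI sites and carries an N-terminal 3xFLAG epitope for detection, followed by the herpes simplex virus VP16 transcriptional activation domain and then FRB, the FKBP-rapamycin binding domain of human FRAP/mTOR. The annotation software matches the FRB segment to the T2098L variant that accepts rapamycin analogues, although the catalogue entry does not confirm which allele is present. The name indicates a nuclear localization signal, which is not separately annotated. FRB dimerizes with FKBP in the presence of rapamycin-type ligands, so this construct presumably provides the activation-domain half of a chemically inducible split transcription factor, recruited to an FKBP-fused partner to switch on a target promoter in engineered mammalian gene circuits.
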