Addgene plasmid #138845: pPD353 VP16-FRB (NLS)
Purpose: Constitutive expression of VP16-FRB under the CMV promoter.
Depositing lab: Joshua Leonard. Depositing organization: Northwestern University. Publication: The COMET toolkit for composing customizable genetic programs in mammalian cells. Donahue PS, Draut JW, Muldoon JJ, Edelstein HI, Bagheri N, Leonard JN. Nat Commun. 2020 Feb 7;11(1):779. doi: 10.1038/s41467-019-14147-5. PubMed 32034124.
Backbone
  Vector backbone: pPD005 pcDNA Golden Gate
  Vector type: Mammalian Expression, Synthetic Biology
Growth in bacteria
  Bacterial resistance: Ampicillin, 100 μg/mL
  Growth temperature: 37°C
  Growth strain: DH5alpha
  Copy number: High Copy
Gene/Insert
  Gene/Insert name: VP16-FRB
  Species: Synthetic
  Promoter: CMV
  Tag / fusion protein: 3xFlag (N terminal on insert)
  Cloning method: Restriction Enzyme; 5′ cloning site NheI (not destroyed); 3′ cloning site NotI (not destroyed)
  Sequencing primers: 5′ CGCAAATGGGCGGTAGGCGTG; 3′ TAGAAGGCACAGTCGAGG
Terms and licenses: Academic/Nonprofit Terms; Industry Terms: Not Available to Industry
Depositor comments: Leonard Lab plasmid reference number: L1350
How to cite: pPD353 VP16-FRB (NLS) was a gift from Joshua Leonard (Addgene plasmid # 138845 ; http://n2t.net/addgene:138845 ; RRID:Addgene_138845)
