>Addgene plasmid #138845 | pPD353 VP16-FRB (NLS) | depositor partial sequence | sequence record 268357 | VP16-FRB gene
ATGGATTATAAGGATCACGATGGCGACTACAAGGACCACGATATTGACTACAAAGACGATGACGATAAAA
TGGCTCCTAAGAAAAAGCGCAAAGTCGGTATCCATGGCGTTCCCGTCGACGGTGGACTCCAAGCCCCACC
AACCGATGTTTCTTTAGGTGATGAGTTACATTTGGACGGTGAGGACGTAGCTATGGCACATGCAGATGCC
TTAGACGATTTTGACTTGGATATGTTAGGAGATGGAGATTCACCAGGACCTGGTTTCACACCACACGATT
CAGCTCCATACGGTGCTTTGGACATGGCCGATTTCGAATTTGAACAGATGTTTACTGATGCCTTGGGTAT
AGACGAATACGGTGGTGGAGGATCCGGTGGTGGCGGGTCTGGAGGAGGAGGTAGTGGTGGAGGTGGCTCT
GGTACCATGCTTGAGATGTGGCATGAAGGCCTGGAAGAGGCATCTCGTTTGTACTTTGGGGAAAGGAACG
TGAAAGGCATGTTTGAGGTGCTGGAGCCCTTGCATGCTATGATGGAACGGGGACCCCAGACTCTGAAGGA
AACATCCTTTAATCAGGCCTATGGTCGAGATTTAATGGAGGCCCAAGAGTGGTGCAGGAAGTACATGAAA
TCAGGGAATGTCAAGGACCTCCTCCAAGCCTGGGACCTCTATTATCATGTGTTCCGACGAATCTCAAAGA
CTAGATGA
